>Addgene plasmid #222420 | FRB-mCherry-PLIN3 | addgene full sequence | sequence record 439141 | Addgene NGS Result
TAGTTATTAATAGTAATCAATTACGGGGTCATTAGTTCATAGCCCATATATGGAGTTCCGCGTTACATAA
CTTACGGTAAATGGCCCGCCTGGCTGACCGCCCAACGACCCCCGCCCATTGACGTCAATAATGACGTATG
TTCCCATAGTAACGCCAATAGGGACTTTCCATTGACGTCAATGGGTGGAGTATTTACGGTAAACTGCCCA
CTTGGCAGTACATCAAGTGTATCATATGCCAAGTACGCCCCCTATTGACGTCAATGACGGTAAATGGCCC
GCCTGGCATTATGCCCAGTACATGACCTTATGGGACTTTCCTACTTGGCAGTACATCTACGTATTAGTCA
TCGCTATTACCATGGTGATGCGGTTTTGGCAGTACATCAATGGGCGTGGATAGCGGTTTGACTCACGGGG
ATTTCCAAGTCTCCACCCCATTGACGTCAATGGGAGTTTGTTTTGGCACCAAAATCAACGGGACTTTCCA
AAATGTCGTAACAACTCCGCCCCATTGACGCAAATGGGCGGTAGGCGTGTACGGTGGGAGGTCTATATAA
GCAGAGCTGGTTTAGTGAACCGTCAGATCCGCTAGCGGCCACCATGATCCTCTGGCAT
[270 nt withheld, positions 619-888]
GCCGGCCCACCGGTCGCCACCATGGTGAGCAAGGGCGAGGAGGATAACATGGCCATCATCAAGGAGTTCA
TGCGCTTCAAGGTGCACATGGAGGGCTCCGTGAACGGCCACGAGTTCGAGATCGAGGGCGAGGGCGAGGG
CCGCCCCTACGAGGGCACCCAGACCGCCAAGCTGAAGGTGACCAAGGGTGGCCCCCTGCCCTTCGCCTGG
GACATCCTGTCCCCTCAGTTCATGTACGGCTCCAAGGCCTACGTGAAGCACCCCGCCGACATCCCCGACT
ACTTGAAGCTGTCCTTCCCCGAGGGCTTCAAGTGGGAGCGCGTGATGAACTTCGAGGACGGCGGCGTGGT
GACCGTGACCCAGGACTCCTCCCTGCAGGACGGCGAGTTCATCTACAAGGTGAAGCTGCGCGGCACCAAC
TTCCCCTCCGACGGCCCCGTAATGCAGAAGAAGACCATGGGCTGGGAGGCCTCCTCCGAGCGGATGTACC
CCGAGGACGGCGCCCTGAAGGGCGAGATCAAGCAGAGGCTGAAGCTGAAGGACGGCGGCCACTACGACGC
TGAGGTCAAGACCACCTACAAGGCCAAGAAGCCCGTGCAGCTGCCCGGCGCCTACAACGTCAACATCAAG
TTGGACATCACCTCCCACAACGAGGACTACACCATCGTGGAACAGTACGAACGCGCCGAGGGCCGCCACT
CCACCGGCGGCATGGACGAGCTGTACAAGTCCGGACTCATGTCTGCCGACGGGGCAGAGGCTGATGGCAG
CACCCAGGTGACAGTGGAAGAACCGGTACAGCAGCCCAGTGTGGTGGACCGTGTGGCCAGCATGCCTCTG
ATCAGCTCCACCTGCGACATGGTGTCCGCAGCCTATGCCTCCACCAAGGAGAGCTACCCGCACATCAAGA
CTGTCTGCGACGCAGCAGAGAAGGGAGTGAGGACCCTCACGGCGGCTGCTGTCAGCGGGGCTCAGCCGAT
CCTCTCCAAGCTGGAGCCCCAGATTGCATCAGCCAGCGAATACGCCCACAGGGGGCTGGACAAGTTGGAG
GAGAACCTCCCCATCCTGCAGCAGCCCACGGAGAAGGTCCTGGCGGACACCAAGGAGCTTGTGTCGTCTA
AGGTGTCGGGGGCCCAAGAGATGGTGTCTAGCGCCAAGGACACGGTGGCCACCCAATTGTCGGAGGCGGT
GGACGCGACCCGCGGTGCTGTGCAGAGCGGCGTGGACAAGACAAAGTCCGTAGTGACCGGCGGCGTCCAA
TCGGTCATGGGCTCCCGCTTGGGCCAGATGGTGTTGAGTGGGGTCGACACGGTGCTGGGGAAGTCGGAGG
AGTGGGCGGACAACCACCTGCCCCTTACGGATGCCGAACTGGCCCGCATCGCCACATCCCTGGATGGCTT
TGACGTCGCGTCCGTGCAGCAGCAGCGGCAGGAACAGAGCTACTTCGTACGTCTGGGCTCCCTGTCGGAG
AGGCTGCGGCAGCACGCCTATGAGCACTCGCTGGGCAAGCTTCGAGCCACCAAGCAGAGGGCACAGGAGG
CTCTGCTGCAGCTGTCGCAGGTCCTAAGCCTGATGGAAACTGTCAAGCAAGGCGTTGATCAGAAGCTGGT
GGAAGGCCAGGAGAAGCTGCACCAGATGTGGCTCAGCTGGAACCAGAAGCAGCTCCAGGGCCCCGAGAAG
GAGCCGCCCAAGCCAGAGCAGGTCGAGTCCCGGGCGCTCACCATGTTCCGGGACATTGCCCAGCAACTGC
AGGCCACCTGTACCTCCCTGGGGTCCAGCATTCAGGGCCTCCCCACCAATGTGAAGGACCAGGTGCAGCA
GGCCCGCCGCCAGGTGGAGGACCTCCAGGCCACGTTTTCCAGCATCCACTCCTTCCAGGACCTGTCCAGC
AGCATTCTGGCCCAGAGCCGTGAGCGTGTCGCCAGCGCCCGCGAGGCCCTGGACCACATGGTGGAATATG
TGGCCCAGAACACACCTGTCACGTGGCTCGTGGGACCCTTTGCCCCTGGAATCACTGAGAAAGCCCCGGA
GGAGAAGAAGTAGGCTCAAGCTTCGAATTCTGCAGTCGACGGTACCGCGGGCCCGGGATCCACCGGATCT
AGATAACTGATCATAATCAGCCATACCACATTTGTAGAGGTTTTACTTGCTTTAAAAAACCTCCCACACC
TCCCCCTGAACCTGAAACATAAAATGAATGCAATTGTTGTTGTTAACTTGTTTATTGCAGCTTATAATGG
TTACAAATAAAGCAATAGCATCACAAATTTCACAAATAAAGCATTTTTTTCACTGCATTCTAGTTGTGGT
TTGTCCAAACTCATCAATGTATCTTAACGCGTAAATTGTAAGCGTTAATATTTTGTTAAAATTCGCGTTA
AATTTTTGTTAAATCAGCTCATTTTTTAACCAATAGGCCGAAATCGGCAAAATCCCTTATAAATCAAAAG
AATAGACCGAGATAGGGT
[37 nt withheld, positions 3357-3393]
AAAGAACGTGGACTCCAACGTCAAAGG
[49 nt withheld, positions 3421-3469]
T
[91 nt withheld, positions 3471-3561]
G
[124 nt withheld, positions 3563-3686]
CAGGTGGCACTTTTCGGGGAAATGTGCGCGGAACCCCTATTTGTTTATTTTTCTAAATACATTCAAATAT
GTATCCGCTCATGAGACAATAACCCTGATAAATGCTTCAATAATATTGAAAAAGGAAGAGTCCTGAGGCG
GAAAGAACCAGCTGTGGAATGTGTGTCAGTTAGGGTGTGGAAAGTCCCCAGGCTCCCCAGCAGGCAGAAG
TATGCAAAGCATGCATCTCAATTAGTCAGCAACCAGGTGTGGAAAGTCCCCAGGCTCCCCAGCAGGCAGA
AGTATGCAAAGCATGCATCTCAATTAGTCAGCAACCATAGTCCCGCCCCTAACTCCGCCCATCCCGCCCC
TAACTCCGCCCAGTTCCGCCCATTCTCCGCCCCATGGCTGACTAATTTTTTTTATTTATGCAGAGGCCGA
GGCCGCCTCGGCCTCTGAGCTATTCCAGAAGTAGTGAGGAGGCTTTTTTGGAGGCCTAGGCTTTTGCAAA
GATCGATCAAGAGACAGGATGAGGATCGTTTCGCATGATTGAACAAGATGGATTGCACGCAGGTTCTCCG
GCCGCTTGGGTGGAGAGGCTATTCGGCTATGACTGGGCACAACAGACAATCGGCTGCTCTGATGCCGCCG
TGTTCCGGCTGTCAGCGCAGGGGCGCCCGGTTCTTTTTGTCAAGACCGACCTGTCCGGTGCCCTGAATGA
ACTGCAAGACGAGGCAGCGCGGCTATCGTGGCTGGCCACGACGGGCGTTCCTTGCGCAGCTGTGCTCGAC
GTTGTCACTGAAGCGGGAAGGGACTGGCTGCTATTGGGCGAAGTGCCGGGGCAGGATCTCCTGTCATCTC
ACCTTGCTCCTGCCGAGAAAGTATCCATCATGGCTGATGCAATGCGGCGGCTGCATACGCTTGATCCGGC
TACCTGCCCATTCGACCACCAAGCGAAACATCGCATCGAGCGAGCACGTACTCGGATGGAAGCCGGTCTT
GTCGATCAGGATGATCTGGACGAAGAGCATCAGGGGCTCGCGCCAGCCGAACTGTTCGCCAGGCTCAAGG
CGAGCATGCCCGACGGCGAGGATCTCGTCGTGACCCATGGCGATGCCTGCTTGCCGAATATCATGGTGGA
AAATGGCCGCTTTTCTGGATTCATCGACTGTGGCCGGCTGGGTGTGGCGGACCGCTATCAGGACATAGCG
TTGGCTACCCGTGATATTGCTGAAGAGCTTGGCGGCGAATGGGCTGACCGCTTCCTCGTGCTTTACGGTA
TCGCCGCTCCCGATTCGCAGCGCATCGCCTTCTATCGCCTTCTTGACGAGTTCTTCTGAGCGGGACTCTG
GGGTTCGAAATGACCGACCAAGCGACGCCCAACCTGCCATCACGAGATTTCGATTCCACCGCCGCCTTCT
ATGAAAGGTTGGGCTTCGGAATCGTTTTCCGGGACGCCGGCTGGATGATCCTCCAGCGCGGGGATCTCAT
GCTGGAGTTCTTCGCCCACCCTAGGGGGAGGCTAACTGAAACACGGAAGGAGACAATACCGGAAGGAACC
CGCGCTATGACGGCAATAAAAAGACAGAATAAAACGCACGGTGTTGGGTCGTTTGTTCATAAACGCGGGG
TTCGGTCCCAGGGCTGGCACTCTGTCGATACCCCACCGAGACCCCATTGGGGCCAATACGCCCGCGTTTC
TTCCTTTTCCCCACCCCACCCCCCAAGTTCGGGTGAAGGCCCAGGGCTCGCAGCCAACGTCGGGGCGGCA
GGCCCTGCCATAGCCTCAGGTTACTCATATATACTTTAGATTGATTTAAAACTTCATTTTTAATTTAAAA
GGATCTAGGTGAAGATCCTTTTTGATAATCTCATGACCAAAATCCCTTAACGTGAGTTTTCGTTCCACTG
AGCGTCAGACCCCGTAGAAAAGATCAAAGGATCTTCTTGAGATCCTTTTTTTCTGCGCGTAATCTGCTGC
TTGCAAACAAAAAAACCACCGCTACCAGCGGTGGTTTGTTTGCCGGATCAAGAGCTACCAACTCTTTTTC
CGAAGGTAACTGGCTTCAGCAGAGCGCAGATACCAAATACTGTTCTTCTAGTGTAGCCGTAGTTAGGCCA
CCACTTCAAGAACTCTGTAGCACCGCCTACATACCTCGCTCTGCTAATCCTGTTACCAGTGGCTGCTGCC
AGTGGCGATAAGTCGTGTCTTACCGGGTTGGACTCAAGACGATAGTTACCGGATAAGGCGCAGCGGTCGG
GCTGAACGGGGGGTTCGTGCACACAGCCCAGCTTGGAGCGAACGACCTACACCGAACTGAGATACCTACA
GCGTGAGCTATGAGAAAGCGCCACGCTTCCCGAAGGGAGAAAGGCGGACAGGTATCCGGTAAGCGGCAGG
GTCGGAACAGGAGAGCGCACGAGGGAGCTTCCAGGGGGAAACGCCTGGTATCTTTATAGTCCTGTCGGGT
TTCGCCACCTCTGACTTGAGCGTCGATTTTTGTGATGCTCGTCAGGGGGGCGGAGCCTATGGAAAAACGC
CAGCAACGCGGCCTTTTTACGGTTCCTGGCCTTTTGCTGGCCTTTTGCTCACATGTTCTTTCCTGCGTTA
TCCCCTGATTCTGTGGATAACCGTATTACCGCCATGCAT
Features (pLannotate 1.2.2; 16 found; start..end, strand, type, name):
     61..364     +  enhancer       CMV enhancer: human cytomegalovirus immediate early enhancer
    365..568     +  promoter       CMV promoter: human cytomegalovirus (CMV) immediate early promoter
    607..885     +  CDS            FRB (sequence partly withheld): FKBP-rapamycin binding domain of human FRAP
    910..1617    +  CDS            mCherry: mCherry is a basic (constitutively fluorescent) red fluorescent protein published in 2004, derived from Discosoma sp.. It is reported to be a very rapidly-maturing monomer with low acid sensitivity.
   1627..2928    +  CDS            PLIN3: PLIN3_HUMAN - Also known as M6PRBP1, TIP47. Experimental evidence at protein level: Swiss-Prot protein existence level 1. Required for the transport of mannose 6-phosphate receptors (MPR) from endosomes to the trans-Golgi network. From Homo sapiens (Human).
   2932..2979    +  misc_feature   MCS (fragment): multiple cloning site
   2996..3080    +  CDS            large T antigen (fragment): large T antigen from SV40 (simian virus 40)
   3103..3224    +  polyA_signal   SV40 poly(A) signal: SV40 polyadenylation signal
   3258..3686    -  rep_origin     f1 ori (sequence partly withheld): f1 bacteriophage origin of replication; arrow indicates direction of (+) strand synthesis
   3713..3817    +  promoter       AmpR promoter: bla
   3819..4176    +  promoter       SV40 promoter: SV40 enhancer and early promoter
   4211..5005    +  CDS            NeoR/KanR: aminoglycoside phosphotransferase from Tn5; aph(3')-II (or nptII); confers resistance to neomycin, kanamycin, and G418 (Geneticin®)
   5026..5178    +  CDS            ble (fragment): BLE_KLEPN - Experimental evidence at protein level: Swiss-Prot protein existence level 1. Binding protein with a strong affinity to the bleomycin family of antibiotics. Binds to CL990; an antimitotic-antibiotic compound. From Klebsiella pneumoniae.
   5237..5284    +  polyA_signal   HSV TK poly(A) signal: herpes simplex virus thymidine kinase polyadenylation signal (Cole and Stacy, 1985)
   5375..5391    -  polyA_signal   bGH poly(A) signal (fragment): bovine growth hormone polyadenylation signal
   5613..6201    +  rep_origin     ori: high-copy-number ColE1/pMB1/pBR322/pUC origin of replication
