[The description below was written by a language model from this plasmid's Addgene catalogue record and pLannotate feature annotations shown in this document.]
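Description:
FRB-mCherry-PLIN3 is a 6.3 kb mammalian expression plasmid built on an mGFP-PLIN3 backbone, in which the original fluorescent tag was exchanged by restriction cloning (NheI/BsrGI) for an FRB-mCherry module. It replicates in E. coli from a high-copy ColE1/pUC-type origin and also carries an f1 origin. A single NeoR/KanR (aminoglycoside phosphotransferase) gene sits behind tandem bacterial (bla) and SV40 early promoters and ends with an HSV TK polyadenylation signal. This arrangement gives kanamycin resistance in bacteria and could allow G418 selection in mammalian cells. The short large T antigen, ble and bGH poly(A) fragments in the feature table look like backbone remnants or annotation matches rather than functional elements.

The expression cassette uses the human CMV immediate-early enhancer and promoter to drive one open reading frame, terminated by the SV40 poly(A) signal. That frame encodes the FKBP-rapamycin binding (FRB) domain of human FRAP/mTOR, then the monomeric red fluorescent protein mCherry, then full-length human PLIN3 (perilipin 3, also called TIP47 or M6PRBP1). PLIN3 is a member of the perilipin family of lipid droplet-associated proteins, so the fusion places FRB and a red reporter wherever PLIN3 localises. FRB heterodimerises with FKBP in the presence of rapamycin, which makes the fusion suitable as one half of a chemically induced dimerisation pair, with an FKBP-tagged partner recruited to it on drug addition. The associated publication concerns inducible labelling of ER-membrane contact sites using the Lamin B receptor, which suggests this plasmid serves as an organelle-targeted anchor in that system. The record does not spell out its exact role.
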