Addgene plasmid #222420: FRB-mCherry-PLIN3
Depositing lab: Stephen Royle. Publication: Nondisruptive inducible labeling of ER-membrane contact sites using the Lamin B receptor. Downie L, Ferrandiz N, Courthold E, Jones M, Royle SJ. PLoS Biol. 2025 Jul 10;23(7):e3003249. doi: 10.1371/journal.pbio.3003249. eCollection 2025 Jul. PubMed 40638559.
Backbone
  Vector backbone: mGFP-PLIN3
  Vector type: Mammalian Expression
Growth in bacteria
  Bacterial resistance: Kanamycin, 50 μg/mL
  Growth temperature: 37°C
  Growth strain: DH5alpha
  Copy number: Unknown
Gene/Insert
  Gene/Insert name: PLIN3
  Species: H. sapiens (human)
  Entrez Gene: PLIN3 (a.k.a. M6PRBP1, PP17, TIP47)
  Tag / fusion protein: FRB-mCherry (N terminal on insert)
  Cloning method: Restriction Enzyme; 5′ cloning site NheI (unknown if destroyed); 3′ cloning site BsrGI (unknown if destroyed)
Terms and licenses: Academic/Nonprofit Terms; Industry Terms: Not Available to Industry
Depositor comments: Please visit https://doi.org/10.1101/2024.05.31.596797 for bioRxiv preprint.
How to cite: FRB-mCherry-PLIN3 was a gift from Stephen Royle (Addgene plasmid # 222420 ; http://n2t.net/addgene:222420 ; RRID:Addgene_222420)
